>Addgene plasmid #185764 | SFFV-IKZF3-NTERM-GFP | addgene full sequence | sequence record 372473 | Addgene NGS Result
GCGCCCAATACGCAAACCGCCTCTCCCCGCGCGTTGGCCGATTCATTAATGCAGCTGGCACGACAGGTTT
CCCGACTGGAAAGCGGGCAGTGAGCGCAACGCAATTAATGTGAGTTAGCTCACTCATTAGGCACCCCAGG
CTTTACACTTTATGCTTCCGGCTCGTATGTTGTGTGGAATTGTGAGCGGATAACAATTTCACACAGGAAA
CAGCTATGACCATGATTACGCCAAGCGCGCAATTAACCCTCACTAAAGGGAACAAAAGCTGGAGCTGCAA
GCTTAATGTAGTCTTATGCAATACTCTTGTAGTCTTGCAACATGGTAACGATGAGTTAGCAACATGCCTT
ACAAGGAGAGAAAAAGCACCGTGCATGCCGATTGGTGGAAGTAAGGTGGTACGATCGTGCCTTATTAGGA
AGGCAACAGACGGGTCTGACATGGATTGGACGAACCACTGAATTGCCGCATTGCAGAGATATTGTATTTA
AGTGCCTAGCTCGATACATAAACGGGTCTCTCTGGTTAGACCAGATCTGAGCCTGGGAGCTCTCTGGCTA
ACTAGGGAACCCACTGCTTAAGCCTCAATAAAGCTTGCCTTGAGTGCTTCAAGTAGTGTGTGCCCGTCTG
TTGTGTGACTCTGGTAACTAGAGATCCCTCAGACCCTTTTAGTCAGTGTGGAAAATCTCTAGCAGTGGCG
CCCGAACAGGGACTTGAAAGCGAAAGGGAAACCAGAGGAGCTCTCTCGACGCAGGACTCGGCTTGCTGAA
GCGCGCACGGCAAGAGGCGAGGGGCGGCGACTGGTGAGTACGCCAAAAATTTTGACTAGCGGAGGCTAGA
AGGAGAGAGATGGGTGCGAGAGCGTCAGTATTAAGCGGGGGAGAATTAGATCGCGATGGGAAAAAATTCG
GTTAAGGCCAGGGGGAAAGAAAAAATATAAATTAAAACATATAGTATGGGCAAGCAGGGAGCTAGAACGA
TTCGCAGTTAATCCTGGCCTGTTAGAAACATCAGAAGGCTGTAGACAAATACTGGGACAGCTACAACCAT
CCCTTCAGACAGGATCAGAAGAACTTAGATCATTATATAATACAGTAGCAACCCTCTATTGTGTGCATCA
AAGGATAGAGATAAAAGACACCAAGGAAGCTTTAGACAAGATAGAGGAAGAGCAAAACAAAAGTAAGACC
ACCGCACAGCAAGCGGCCGCTGATCTTCAGACCTGGAGGAGGAGATATGAGGGACAATTGGAGAAGTGAA
TTATATAAATATAAAGTAGTAAAAATTGAACCATTAGGAGTAGCACCCACCAAGGCAAAGAGAAGAGTGG
TGCAGAGAGAAAAAAGAGCAGTGGGAATAGGAGCTTTGTTCCTTGGGTTCTTGGGAGCAGCAGGAAGCAC
TATGGGCGCAGCGTCAATGACGCTGACGGTACAGGCCAGACAATTATTGTCTGGTATAGTGCAGCAGCAG
AACAATTTGCTGAGGGCTATTGAGGCGCAACAGCATCTGTTGCAACTCACAGTCTGGGGCATCAAGCAGC
TCCAGGCAAGAATCCTGGCTGTGGAAAGATACCTAAAGGATCAACAGCTCCTGGGGATTTGGGGTTGCTC
TGGAAAACTCATTTGCACCACTGCTGTGCCTTGGAATGCTAGTTGGAGTAATAAATCTCTGGAACAGATT
TGGAATCACACGACCTGGATGGAGTGGGACAGAGAAATTAACAATTACACAAGCTTAATACACTCCTTAA
TTGAAGAATCGCAAAACCAGCAAGAAAAGAATGAACAAGAATTATTGGAATTAGATAAATGGGCAAGTTT
GTGGAATTGGTTTAACATAACAAATTGGCTGTGGTATATAAAATTATTCATAATGATAGTAGGAGGCTTG
GTAGGTTTAAGAATAGTTTTTGCTGTACTTTCTATAGTGAATAGAGTTAGGCAGGGATATTCACCATTAT
CGTTTCAGACCCACCTCCCAACCCCGAGGGGACCCTATTCCAGCACATATGAGCTAGCTGCAGTAACGCC
ATTTTGCAAGGCATGGAAAAATACCAAACCAAGAATAGAGAAGTTCAGATCAAGGGCGGGTACATGAAAA
TAGCTAACGTTGGGCCAAACAGGATATCTGCGGTGAGCAGTTTCGGCCCCGGCCCGGGGCCAAGAACAGA
TGGTCACCGCAGTTTCGGCCCCGGCCCGAGGCCAAGAACAGATGGTCCCCAGATATGGCCCAACCCTCAG
CAGTTTCTTAAGACCCATCAGATGTTTCCAGGCTCCCCCAAGGACCTGAAATGACCCTGCGCCTTATTTG
AATTAACCAATCAGCCTGCTTCTCGCTTCTGTTCGCGCGCTTCTGCTTCCCGAGCTCTATAAAAGAGCTC
ACAACCCCTCACTCGGCGCGCCAGTCCTCCGACAGACTGAGTCGGCCGGTCGAATCAAGCTTATCGATAC
CGTCGACTCCGGAATAGCCACCATAGCCACCGCCACCATGACCGAGTACAAGCCAACTGTCCGCTTGGCA
ACCCGCGACGATGTGCCCAGGGCCGTCCGCACGCTGGCTGCTGCCTTCGCCGACTACCCAGCCACCCGCC
ACACCGTGGACCCGGACCGCCACATCGAGCGCGTCACCGAGCTGCAGGAGCTCTTCCTCACCCGAGTTGG
CCTTGACATTGGCAAGGTCTGGGTGGCGGACGACGGTGCTGCCGTGGCCGTCTGGACCACCCCCGAGTCG
GTCGAGGCTGGCGCCGTGTTCGCCGAGATCGGGCCGCGCATGGCCGAGCTTTCGGGCTCCCGGTTGGCTG
CCCAACAGCAGATGGAGGGGCTGTTGGCACCCCACCGCCCCAAGGAGCCGGCCTGGTTCCTGGCCACAGT
TGGTGTCTCTCCCGACCACCAGGGCAAGGGCCTGGGCAGCGCCGTGGTGCTGCCTGGGGTCGAGGCTGCC
GAGCGCGCTGGCGTCCCTGCCTTCCTGGAGACCTCTGCCCCTCGCAACTTGCCCTTCTACGAGCGCCTGG
GCTTCACCGTCACCGCGGACGTCGAGGTGCCCGAGGGGCCGCGCACCTGGTGCATGACCCGCAAGCCTGG
GGCAGGCTCCGGAGCCACCAACTTTTCCCTGCTGAAGCAGGCTGGCGACGTCGAGGAGAACCCTGGCCCT
GGTAAGCCTATCCCTAACCCTCTCCTCGGTCTCGATTCTACGTTCAATGTCTTAATGGTTCATAAGCGAA
GCCATACTGGTGAACGCCCATTCCAGTGTAATCAGTGTGGGGCATCTTTTACTCAGAAAGGTAACCTCCT
CCGCCACATTAAACTGCACACAGGGGAAAAACCTTTTAAGTGTCACCTCTGCAACTATGCATGCCAAAGA
AGAGATGCGCTCACGCGTGCTGAAGCTGCTGCAAAGGAAGCTGCAGCTAAGGAGGCTGCAGCTAAGGCTG
GATCCGTCAGTAAAGGGGAAGAATTGTTTACGGGTGTTGTTCCGATACTTGTTGAATTGGATGGGGATGT
GAATGGTCATAAATTTTCCGTTAGTGGTGAAGGGGAAGGTGACGCTACTTATGGTAAATTGACATTGAAA
TTTATTTGTACTACAGGAAAACTTCCAGTCCCATGGCCGACTTTGGTAACGACTCTTACATATGGAGTCC
AATGTTTTAGTAGGTATCCAGATCACATGAAACAACATGATTTCTTTAAATCAGCAATGCCTGAGGGATA
TGTTCAAGAACGAACAATATTCTTTAAAGATGATGGGAACTATAAGACAAGGGCAGAAGTCAAATTTGAA
GGTGATACACTCGTTAATCGGATTGAACTGAAAGGGATAGATTTTAAGGAAGATGGGAATATTCTTGGGC
ACAAACTTGAATATAATTATAATTCCCATAATGTATACATAATGGCTGACAAGCAGAAGAATGGAATTAA
AGTCAATTTTAAAATAAGGCATAATATAGAAGATGGGAGTGTCCAATTGGCTGATCATTACCAACAAAAT
ACACCTATTGGGGATGGTCCTGTCCTCTTGCCTGATAATCATTATCTTTCTACACAATCTGCTCTCTCAA
AGGACCCTAATGAAAAGCGCGACCATATGGTGTTGTTGGAATTTGTCACTGCTGCAGGCATTACCCTGGG
AATGGATGAACTCTATAAATGAGAATTCTGAGTACAAGTAAACTAGTAAGCTTGGCGTAACTAGATCTTG
AGACAAATGGCAGTATTCATCCACAATTTTAAAAGAAAAGGGGGGATTGGGGGGTACAGTGCAGGGGAAA
GAATAGTAGACATAATAGCAACAGACATACAAACTAAAGAATTACAAAAACAAATTACAAAAATTCAAAA
TTTTCGGGTTTATTACAGGGACAGCAGAGATCCACTTTGGGCTCGAGCTTGGTTCATTCTCAAGCCTACG
CGTTAAGTCGACAATCAACCTCTGGATTACAAAATTTGTGAAAGATTGACTGGTATTCTTAACTATGTTG
CTCCTTTTACGCTATGTGGATACGCTGCTTTAATGCCTTTGTATCATGCTATTGCTTCCCGTATGGCTTT
CATTTTCTCCTCCTTGTATAAATCCTGGTTGCTGTCTCTTTATGAGGAGTTGTGGCCCGTTGTCAGGCAA
CGTGGCGTGGTGTGCACTGTGTTTGCTGACGCAACCCCCACTGGTTGGGGCATTGCCACCACCTGTCAGC
TCCTTTCCGGGACTTTCGCTTTCCCCCTCCCTATTGCCACGGCGGAACTCATCGCCGCCTGCCTTGCCCG
CTGCTGGACAGGGGCTCGGCTGTTGGGCACTGACAATTCCGTGGTGTTGTCGGGGAAATCATCGTCCTTT
CCTTGGCTGCTCGCCTGTGTTGCCACCTGGATTCTGCGCGGGACGTCCTTCTGCTACGTCCCTTCGGCCC
TCAATCCAGCGGACCTTCCTTCCCGCGGCCTGCTGCCGGCTCTGCGGCCTCTTCCGCGTCTTCGCCTTCG
CCCTCAGACGAGTCGGATCTCCCTTTGGGCCGCCTCCCCGCGTCGACTTTAAGACCAATGACTTACAAGG
CAGCTGTAGATCTTAGCCACTTTTTAAAAGAAAAGGGGGGACTGGAAGGGCTAATTCACTCCCAACGAAG
ACAAGATCTGCTTTTTGCTTGTACTGGGTCTCTCTGGTTAGACCAGATCTGAGCCTGGGAGCTCTCTGGC
TAACTAGGGAACCCACTGCTTAAGCCTCAATAAAGCTTGCCTTGAGTGCTTCAAGTAGTGTGTGCCCGTC
TGTTGTGTGACTCTGGTAACTAGAGATCCCTCAGACCCTTTTAGTCAGTGTGGAAAATCTCTAGCAGTAC
GTATAGTAGTTCATGTCATCTTATTATTCAGTATTTATAACTTGCAAAGAAATGAATATCAGAGAGTGAG
AGGAACTTGTTTATTGCAGCTTATAATGGTTACAAATAAAGCAATAGCATCACAAATTTCACAAATAAAG
CATTTTTTTCACTGCATTCTAGTTGTGGTTTGTCCAAACTCATCAATGTATCTTATCATGTCTGGCTCTA
GCTATCCCGCCCCTAACTCCGCCCATCCCGCCCCTAACTCCGCCCAGTTCCGCCCATTCTCCGCCCCATG
GCTGACTAATTTTTTTTATTTATGCAGAGGCCGAGGCCGCCTCGGCCTCTGAGCTATTCCAGAAGTAGTG
AGGAGGCTTTTTTGGAGGCCTAGGGACGTACCCAATTCGCCCTATAGTGAGTCGTATTACGCGCGCTCAC
TGGCCGTCGTTTTACAACGTCGTGACTGGGAAAACCCTGGCGTTACCCAACTTAATCGCCTTGCAGCACA
TCCCCCTTTCGCCAGCTGGCGTAATAGCGAAGAGGCCCGCACCGATCGCCCTTCCCAACAGTTGCGCAGC
CTGAATGGCGAATGGG
[124 nt withheld, positions 5897-6020]
C
[91 nt withheld, positions 6022-6112]
A
[49 nt withheld, positions 6114-6162]
CCTTTGACGTTGGAGTCCACGTTCTTT
[37 nt withheld, positions 6190-6226]
ACCCTATCTCGGTCTATTCTTTTGATTTATAAGGGATTTTGCCGATTTCGGCCTATTGGTTAAAAAATGA
GCTGATTTAACAAAAATTTAACGCGAATTTTAACAAAATATTAACGCTTACAATTTAGGTGGCACTTTTC
GGGGAAATGTGCGCGGAACCCCTATTTGTTTATTTTTCTAAATACATTCAAATATGTATCCGCTCATGAG
ACAATAACCCTGATAAATGCTTCAATAATATTGAAAAAGGAAGAGTATGAGTATTCAACATTTCCGTGTC
GCCCTTATTCCCTTTTTTGCGGCATTTTGCCTTCCTGTTTTTGCTCACCCAGAAACGCTGGTGAAAGTAA
AAGATGCTGAAGATCAGTTGGGTGCACGAGTGGGTTACATCGAACTGGATCTCAACAGCGGTAAGATCCT
TGAGAGTTTTCGCCCCGAAGAACGTTTTCCAATGATGAGCACTTTTAAAGTTCTGCTATGTGGCGCGGTA
TTATCCCGTATTGACGCCGGGCAAGAGCAACTCGGTCGCCGCATACACTATTCTCAGAATGACTTGGTTG
AGTACTCACCAGTCACAGAAAAGCATCTTACGGATGGCATGACAGTAAGAGAATTATGCAGTGCTGCCAT
AACCATGAGTGATAACACTGCGGCCAACTTACTTCTGACAACGATCGGAGGACCGAAGGAGCTAACCGCT
TTTTTGCACAACATGGGGGATCATGTAACTCGCCTTGATCGTTGGGAACCGGAGCTGAATGAAGCCATAC
CAAACGACGAGCGTGACACCACGATGCCTGTAGCAATGGCAACAACGTTGCGCAAACTATTAACTGGCGA
ACTACTTACTCTAGCTTCCCGGCAACAATTAATAGACTGGATGGAGGCGGATAAAGTTGCAGGACCACTT
CTGCGCTCGGCCCTTCCGGCTGGCTGGTTTATTGCTGATAAATCTGGAGCCGGTGAGCGTGGGTCTCGCG
GTATCATTGCAGCACTGGGGCCAGATGGTAAGCCCTCCCGTATCGTAGTTATCTACACGACGGGGAGTCA
GGCAACTATGGATGAACGAAATAGACAGATCGCTGAGATAGGTGCCTCACTGATTAAGCATTGGTAACTG
TCAGACCAAGTTTACTCATATATACTTTAGATTGATTTAAAACTTCATTTTTAATTTAAAAGGATCTAGG
TGAAGATCCTTTTTGATAATCTCATGACCAAAATCCCTTAACGTGAGTTTTCGTTCCACTGAGCGTCAGA
CCCCGTAGAAAAGATCAAAGGATCTTCTTGAGATCCTTTTTTTCTGCGCGTAATCTGCTGCTTGCAAACA
AAAAAACCACCGCTACCAGCGGTGGTTTGTTTGCCGGATCAAGAGCTACCAACTCTTTTTCCGAAGGTAA
CTGGCTTCAGCAGAGCGCAGATACCAAATACTGTTCTTCTAGTGTAGCCGTAGTTAGGCCACCACTTCAA
GAACTCTGTAGCACCGCCTACATACCTCGCTCTGCTAATCCTGTTACCAGTGGCTGCTGCCAGTGGCGAT
AAGTCGTGTCTTACCGGGTTGGACTCAAGACGATAGTTACCGGATAAGGCGCAGCGGTCGGGCTGAACGG
GGGGTTCGTGCACACAGCCCAGCTTGGAGCGAACGACCTACACCGAACTGAGATACCTACAGCGTGAGCT
ATGAGAAAGCGCCACGCTTCCCGAAGGGAGAAAGGCGGACAGGTATCCGGTAAGCGGCAGGGTCGGAACA
GGAGAGCGCACGAGGGAGCTTCCAGGGGGAAACGCCTGGTATCTTTATAGTCCTGTCGGGTTTCGCCACC
TCTGACTTGAGCGTCGATTTTTGTGATGCTCGTCAGGGGGGCGGAGCCTATGGAAAAACGCCAGCAACGC
GGCCTTTTTACGGTTCCTGGCCTTTTGCTGGCCTTTTGCTCACATGTTCTTTCCTGCGTTATCCCCTGAT
TCTGTGGATAACCGTATTACCGCCTTTGAGTGAGCTGATACCGCTCGCCGCAGCCGAACGACCGAGCGCA
GCGAGTCAGTGAGCGAGGAAGCGGAAGA
Features (pLannotate 1.2.2; 30 found; start..end, strand, type, name):
      1..93      +  CDS            lacI (fragment): lac repressor; lacI; The lac repressor binds to the lac operator to inhibit transcription in E. coli. This inhibition can be relieved by adding lactose or isopropyl-β-D-thiogalactopyranoside (IPTG).
    106..127     +  protein_bind   CAP binding site: CAP binding activates transcription in the presence of cAMP. E. coli catabolite activator protein
    142..172     +  promoter       lac promoter: promoter for the E. coli lac operon
    180..196     +  protein_bind   lac operator: The lac repressor binds to the lac operator to inhibit transcription in E. coli. This inhibition can be relieved by adding lactose or isopropyl-β-D-thiogalactopyranoside (IPTG). lac repressor encoded by lacI
    241..259     +  promoter       T3 promoter: promoter for bacteriophage T3 RNA polymerase
    287..513     +  promoter       RSV promoter: Rous sarcoma virus enhancer/promoter
    514..694     +  LTR            5' LTR (truncated): truncated 5' long terminal repeat (LTR) from HIV-1
    741..866     +  misc_feature   HIV-1 Ψ: packaging signal of human immunodeficiency virus type 1
    850..1213    +  CDS            HIV-1 gag (fragment): gag protein from human immunodeficiency virus 1; gag
   1359..1592    +  misc_feature   RRE: The Rev response element (RRE) of HIV-1 allows for Rev-dependent mRNA export from the nucleus to the cytoplasm.
   1969..1995    +  CDS            Rev (fragment): human immunodeficiency virus 1 (HIV-1) Rev protein; rev; enhances nuclear export of unspliced and incompletely spliced viral mRNAs
   2023..2424    +  promoter       SFFV promoter: spleen focus-forming virus long terminal repeat (LTR) promoter
   2434..2457    +  misc_feature   MCS (fragment): pBluescript multiple cloning site
   2488..3084    +  CDS            pac: PUAC_STRAD - Protein predicted: Swiss-Prot protein existence level 4. Detoxification of puromycin. From Streptomyces alboniger.
   3151..3192    +  CDS            V5 tag: epitope tag from simian virus 5
   3196..3300    +  CDS            Ikzf1 (fragment): IKZF1_MOUSE - Also known as Ikaros, Lyf1, Zfpn1a1, Znfn1a1. Experimental evidence at protein level: Swiss-Prot protein existence level 1. Transcription regulator of hematopoietic cell differentiation. Binds gamma-satellite DNA. Binds with higher affinity to gamma satellite A. Plays a role in the development of lymphocytes, B- and T-cells. Binds and activates the enhancer (delta-A element) of the CD3-delta gene. Repressor of the TDT (terminal deoxynucleotidyltransferase) gene during thymocyte differentiation. Regulates transcription through association with both HDAC-dependent and HDAC-independ
   3436..4149    +  CDS            EGFP: EGFP is a basic (constitutively fluorescent) green fluorescent protein published in 1996, derived from Aequorea victoria. It is reported to be a rapidly-maturing weak dimer with moderate acid sensitivity.
   4227..4344    +  misc_feature   cPPT/CTS: central polypurine tract and central termination sequence of HIV-1
   4388..4407    +  intron         EF-1α intron A (fragment): truncated intron upstream of the start codon of human EF-1α
   4423..5011    +  misc_feature   WPRE: woodchuck hepatitis virus posttranscriptional regulatory element
   5062..5081    +  misc_feature   cPPT/CTS (fragment): central polypurine tract and central termination sequence of HIV-1
   5083..5316    +  LTR            3' LTR (ΔU3): self-inactivating 3' long terminal repeat (LTR) from HIV-1
   5394..5515    +  polyA_signal   SV40 poly(A) signal: SV40 polyadenylation signal
   5555..5690    +  rep_origin     SV40 ori: SV40 origin of replication
   5711..5729    -  promoter       T7 promoter: promoter for bacteriophage T7 RNA polymerase
   5737..5892    +  CDS            lacZα (fragment): LacZα fragment of β-galactosidase; lacZ fragment
   5897..6325    +  rep_origin     f1 ori (sequence partly withheld): f1 bacteriophage origin of replication; arrow indicates direction of (+) strand synthesis
   6378..6482    +  promoter       AmpR promoter: bla
   6483..7343    +  CDS            AmpR: β-lactamase; bla; confers resistance to ampicillin, carbenicillin, and related antibiotics
   7514..8102    +  rep_origin     ori: high-copy-number ColE1/pMB1/pBR322/pUC origin of replication
