[The description below was written by a language model from this plasmid's Addgene catalogue record and pLannotate feature annotations shown in this document.]
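Description:
SFFV-IKZF3-NTERM-GFP is a third-generation-style, self-inactivating HIV-1 lentiviral transfer plasmid of about 8.3 kb for expressing a degron-tagged GFP in mammalian cells. It is maintained in E. coli through a high-copy ColE1/pUC origin and ampicillin resistance (AmpR), and also carries an f1 origin and remnants of a lac/pBluescript cloning region. The viral frame consists of an RSV promoter driving a truncated 5' LTR, the Ψ packaging signal with a gag fragment, the RRE for Rev-dependent export of the genomic RNA, a cPPT/CTS, WPRE to boost transcript stability and expression, and a ΔU3 3' LTR followed by an SV40 poly(A) signal and SV40 origin. In this annotation, the full cPPT/CTS lies downstream of the expression cassette rather than upstream of it.

The single internal promoter annotated is the spleen focus-forming virus (SFFV) LTR promoter. Downstream, in the same orientation, lie the puromycin N-acetyltransferase gene (pac), then a V5 epitope tag, a short zinc-finger segment, and EGFP. The annotation tool assigns that segment to mouse Ikzf1 by homology, but the catalogue identifies it as the IKZF3 minidegron. No separate promoter is annotated for pac, and the short gap between pac and the V5 tag contains no annotated element, so the record does not state how the selection marker and the fusion protein are separated or co-expressed. The degron and V5 sit at the N terminus of GFP, and retained BamHI and EcoRI sites flank GFP so that it can be swapped for a gene of interest. The associated study compares conditional degron tag technologies for target validation. Here GFP serves as a fluorescent readout of degron-mediated loss of the fusion protein, and the plasmid doubles as a subcloning template.
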