Addgene plasmid #185764: SFFV-IKZF3-NTERM-GFP
Purpose: Degron-GFP fusion plasmid with restriction sites BamH1 and EcoR1 around GFP for subcloning
Depositing lab: Alessandra Ianari & William Sellers. Depositing organization: Broad Institute. Publication: Systematic profiling of conditional degron tag technologies for target validation studies. Bondeson DP, Mullin-Bernstein Z, Oliver S, Skipper TA, Atack TC, Bick N, Ching M, Guirguis AA, Kwon J, Langan C, Millson D, Paolella BR, Tran K, Wie SJ, Vazquez F, Tothova Z, Golub TR, Sellers WR, Ianari A. Nat Commun. 2022 Sep 20;13(1):5495. doi: 10.1038/s41467-022-33246-4. PubMed 36127368.
Backbone
  Vector backbone: SFFV-IKZF3-NTERM
  Vector type: Lentiviral
  Selectable markers: Puromycin
Growth in bacteria
  Bacterial resistance: Ampicillin, 100 μg/mL
  Growth temperature: 30°C
  Growth strain: NEB Stable
  Copy number: High Copy
Gene/Insert
  Gene/Insert name: GFP
  Species: Other
  Insert size (bp): 730
  Mutation: none
  Promoter: SFFV
  Tag / fusion protein: V5, IKZF3 minidegron (N terminal on insert)
  Cloning method: Restriction Enzyme; 5′ cloning site BamH1 (not destroyed); 3′ cloning site EcoR1 (not destroyed)
Terms and licenses: Academic/Nonprofit Terms; Industry Terms: Not Available to Industry
How to cite: SFFV-IKZF3-NTERM-GFP was a gift from Alessandra Ianari & William Sellers (Addgene plasmid # 185764 ; http://n2t.net/addgene:185764 ; RRID:Addgene_185764)
